>Addgene plasmid #114846 | AT3G56370 X015_pECIA14 | addgene full sequence | sequence record 274069 | Addgene NGS Result
GTAAAACGACGGCCAGTGAATTAATTCGTTGCAGGACAGGATGTGGTGCCCGATGTGACTAGCTCTTTGC
TGCAGGCCGTCCTATCCTCTGGTTCCGATAAGAGACCCAGAACTCCGGCCCCCCACCGCCCACCGCCACC
CCCATACATATGTGGTACGCAAGTAAGAGTGCCTGCGCATGCCCCATGTGCCCCACCAAGAGCTTTGCAT
CCCATACAAGTCCCCAAAGTGGAGAACCGAACCAATTCTTCGCGGGCAGAACAAAAGCTTCTGCACACGT
CTCCACTCGAATTTGGAGCCGGCCGGCGTGTGCAAAAGAGGTGAATCGAACGAAAGACCCGTGTGTAAAG
CCGCGTTTCCAAAATGTATAAAACCGAGAGCATCTGGCCAATGTGCATCAGTTGTGGTCAGCAGCAAAAT
CAAGTGAATCATCTCAGTGCAACTAAAGGGGGGATCCGATCTCAATATGAAGTTATGCATATTACTGGCC
GTCGTGGCCTTTGTTGGCCTCTCGCTCGGGTCTCTAGACCCGCCTTTAAACGACGACGTTTTAGGGCTCA
TTGTCTTCAAAGCCGATTTACGAGATCCAGAGCAAAAGCTAGCTTCTTGGAACGAAGATGACTACACTCC
TTGTAGTTGGAACGGAGTCAAATGCCATCCGAGGACGAATCGAGTCACTGAGTTAAATCTAGATGGCTTC
TCTCTGTCTGGTCGAATTGGTCGTGGCCTACTTCAGCTTCAGTTTCTTCATAAGCTCTCTCTGTCCAACA
ACAATCTCACGGGAATCATTAACCCTAATATGCTGCTGAGCCTTGTTAACCTTAAGGTTGTTGACTTGAG
TAGCAATGGCTTGTCTGGTTCGCTTCCTGATGAGTTTTTCAGGCAATGTGGGTCATTAAGAGTTTTATCT
CTGGCGAAGAACAAACTAACGGGGAAGATTCCGGTTAGTATAAGCTCGTGCTCGTCTCTTGCTGCTTTAA
ACTTGTCTTCCAATGGTTTTTCTGGTTCTATGCCTTTGGGGATTTGGTCTTTGAACACTCTAAGATCACT
TGATTTGTCGAGGAATGAGTTAGAGGGAGAGTTTCCAGAGAAGATAGATAGATTGAACAACTTGCGTGCG
CTTGATTTGAGTAGAAACCGGTTATCTGGTCCTATTCCTAGCGAAATTGGGAGCTGTATGCTGCTGAAGA
CTATTGATCTTAGTGAAAACTCTCTATCAGGAAGCTTACCAAATACATTTCAGCAGCTCAGTTTGTGTTA
TTCTCTGAACTTGGGAAAGAATGCGTTAGAAGGTGAAGTTCCAAAGTGGATAGGAGAAATGAGGAGTCTT
GAGACTTTGGATCTTTCCATGAATAAGTTTTCAGGGCAGGTTCCAGACTCCATAGGCAACCTTCTAGCAC
TGAAAGTTCTCAACTTTTCTGGGAATGGGCTTATTGGTAGCTTGCCGGTCTCAACAGCCAACTGTATCAA
CCTCTTGGCCTTAGATTTAAGTGGGAATTCACTAACTGGAAAGCTTCCCATGTGGCTATTTCAAGATGGT
TCTCGTGATGTGTCTGCATTAAAGAATGATAACTCTACTGGAGGTATCAAGAAGATCCAGGTTTTGGATC
TCTCCCACAATGCATTCTCTGGCGAGATTGGAGCTGGTCTAGGAGATCTTAGAGACCTGGAGGGATTGCA
TCTGTCCAGAAACTCTCTTACCGGCCCCATCCCCAGTACCATTGGGGAACTAAAGCACTTGAGCGTCCTT
GATGTGAGTCACAATCAGCTCAATGGAATGATTCCTCGAGAAACAGGTGGAGCTGTTTCTTTGGAGGAGT
TGAGACTTGAAAATAACTTGTTGGAGGGAAATATTCCATCTTCCATCAAGAATTGCAGTTCCCTTCGGTC
TTTGATCCTGTCACATAACAAGCTGCTAGGCTCAATTCCACCAGAGCTCGCTAAACTTACAAGACTCGAA
GAAGTCGACTTATCATTTAATGAACTGGCCGGAACACTTCCTAAACAGTTGGCTAATCTCGGCTATCTTC
ACACATTCAACATATCTCATAACCATCTCTTTGGGGAACTACCTGCAGGTGGAATCTTCAACGGTTTATC
CCCAAGTTCAGTATCAGGAAACCCGGGAATTTGCGGTGCTGTTGTCAATAAGTCTTGTCCTGCCATCTCC
CCTAAACCGATTGTGTTGAATCCTAATGCAACTTTCGATCCTTACAATGGTGAAATAGTGCCTCCAGGTG
CTGGTCACAAACTGGAGGTGCTGTTCCAGGGACCAAGCGGCAATCCCGGCGGCGATCTGGCCCCCCAGAT
GCTGCGCGAGCTGCAGGAGACCAATGCCGCCCTGCAGGACGTGCGCGAGCTGCTGCGCCACCGCGTGAAG
GAGATCACCTTCCTGAAGAACACCGTGATGGAGTGCGACGCCTGCGGCATGCAGCCCTCTAGAGGCTCCG
GCTCCATCATCCCAGTTGAGGAGGAGAACCCGGACTTCTGGAACCGCGAGGCAGCCGAGGCCCTGGGTGC
CGCCAAGAAGCTGCAGCCTGCACAGACAGCCGCCAAGAACCTCATCATCTTCCTGGGCGATGGGATGGGG
GTGTCTACGGTGACAGCTGCCAGGATCCTAAAAGGGCAGAAGAAGGACAAACTGGGGCCTGAGATACCCC
TGGCCATGGACCGCTTCCCATATGTGGCTCTGTCCAAGACATACAATGTAGACAAACATGTGCCAGACAG
TGGAGCCACAGCCACGGCCTACCTGTGCGGGGTCAAGGGCAACTTCCAGACCATTGGCTTGAGTGCAGCC
GCCCGCTTTAACCAGTGCAACACGACACGCGGCAACGAGGTCATCTCCGTGATGAATCGGGCCAAGAAAG
CAGGGAAGTCAGTGGGAGTGGTAACCACCACACGAGTGCAGCACGCCTCGCCAGCCGGCACCTACGCCCA
CACGGTGAACCGCAACTGGTACTCGGACGCCGACGTGCCTGCCTCGGCCCGCCAGGAGGGGTGCCAGGAC
ATCGCTACGCAGCTCATCTCCAACATGGACATTGACGTGATCCTAGGTGGAGGCCGAAAGTACATGTTTC
GCATGGGAACCCCAGACCCTGAGTACCCAGATGACTACAGCCAAGGTGGGACCAGGCTGGACGGGAAGAA
TCTGGTGCAGGAATGGCTGGCGAAGCGCCAGGGTGCCCGGTATGTGTGGAACCGCACTGAGCTCATGCAG
GCTTCCCTGGACCCGTCTGTGACCCATCTCATGGGTCTCTTTGAGCCTGGAGACATGAAATACGAGATCC
ACCGAGACTCCACACTGGACCCCTCCCTGATGGAGATGACAGAGGCTGCCCTGCGCCTGCTGAGCAGGAA
CCCCCGCGGCTTCTTCCTCTTCGTGGAGGGTGGTCGCATCGACCATGGTCATCATGAAAGCAGGGCTTAC
CGGGCACTGACTGAGACGATCATGTTCGACGACGCCATTGAGAGGGCGGGCCAGCTCACCAGCGAGGAGG
ACACGCTGAGCCTCGTCACTGCCGACCACTCCCACGTCTTCTCCTTCGGAGGCTACCCCCTGCGAGGGAG
CTCCATCTTCGGGCTGGCCCCTGGCAAGGCCCGGGACAGGAAGGCCTACACGGTCCTCCTATACGGAAAC
GGTCCAGGCTATGTGCTCAAGGACGGCGCCCGGCCGGATGTTACCGAGAGCGAGAGCGGGAGCCCCGAGT
ATCGGCAGCAGTCAGCAGTGCCCCTGGACGAAGAGACCCACGCAGGCGAGGACGTGGCGGTGTTCGCGCG
CGGCCCGCAGGCGCACCTGGTTCACGGCGTGCAGGAGCAGACCTTCATAGCGCACGTCATGGCCTTCGCC
GCCTGCCTGGAGCCCTACACCGCCTGCGACCTGGCGCCCCCCGCCGGCACCACCGACGCCGCGCACCCGG
GTTCTAGAGGAAGCACCTCCGGCGATAACGATTACAAGGATGATGATGATAAGGCCAGCGGCACCGGTCA
TCATCACCATCACCATTGAGTTTAAACCCGCTGATCAGCCTCGACTGTGCCTTCTAAGGCCTGAGCTCGC
TGATCAGCCTCGATCGAGGATCCAGACATGATAAGATACATTGATGAGTTTGGACAAACCACAACTAGAA
TGCAGTGAAAAAAATGCTTTATTTGTGAAATTTGTGATGCTATTGCTTTATTTGTAACCATTATAAGCTG
CAATAAACAAGTTAACAACAACAATTGCATTCATTTTATGTTTCAGGTTCAGGGGGAGGTGTGGGAGGTT
TTTTAAAGCAAGTAAAACCTCTACAAATGTGGTATGGCTGATTATGATCAGTCGACCTGCAGGCATGCAA
GCTTGGCGTAATCATGGTCATAGCTGTTTCCTGTGTGAAATTGTTATCCGCTCACAATTCCACACAACAT
ACGAGCCGGAAGCATAAAGTGTAAAGCCTGGGGTGCCTAATGAGTGAGCTAACTCACATTAATTGCGTTG
CGCTCACTGCCCGCTTTCCAGTCGGGAAACCTGTCGTGCCAGCTGCATTAATGAATCGGCCAACGCGCGG
GGAGAGGCGGTTTGCGTATTGGGCGCTCTTCCGCTTCCTCGCTCACTGACTCGCTGCGCTCGGTCGTTCG
GCTGCGGCGAGCGGTATCAGCTCACTCAAAGGCGGTAATACGGTTATCCACAGAATCAGGGGATAACGCA
GGAAAGAACATGTGAGCAAAAGGCCAGCAAAAGGCCAGGAACCGTAAAAAGGCCGCGTTGCTGGCGTTTT
TCCATAGGCTCCGCCCCCCTGACGAGCATCACAAAAATCGACGCTCAAGTCAGAGGTGGCGAAACCCGAC
AGGACTATAAAGATACCAGGCGTTTCCCCCTGGAAGCTCCCTCGTGCGCTCTCCTGTTCCGACCCTGCCG
CTTACCGGATACCTGTCCGCCTTTCTCCCTTCGGGAAGCGTGGCGCTTTCTCATAGCTCACGCTGTAGGT
ATCTCAGTTCGGTGTAGGTCGTTCGCTCCAAGCTGGGCTGTGTGCACGAACCCCCCGTTCAGCCCGACCG
CTGCGCCTTATCCGGTAACTATCGTCTTGAGTCCAACCCGGTAAGACACGACTTATCGCCACTGGCAGCA
GCCACTGGTAACAGGATTAGCAGAGCGAGGTATGTAGGCGGTGCTACAGAGTTCTTGAAGTGGTGGCCTA
ACTACGGCTACACTAGAAGAACAGTATTTGGTATCTGCGCTCTGCTGAAGCCAGTTACCTTCGGAAAAAG
AGTTGGTAGCTCTTGATCCGGCAAACAAACCACCGCTGGTAGCGGTGGTTTTTTTGTTTGCAAGCAGCAG
ATTACGCGCAGAAAAAAAGGATCTCAAGAAGATCCTTTGATCTTTTCTACGGGGTCTGACGCTCAGTGGA
ACGAAAACTCACGTTAAGGGATTTTGGTCATGAGATTATCAAAAAGGATCTTCACCTAGATCCTTTTAAA
TTAAAAATGAAGTTTTAAATCAATCTAAAGTATATATGAGTAAACTTGGTCTGACAGTTACCAATGCTTA
ATCAGTGAGGCACCTATCTCAGCGATCTGTCTATTTCGTTCATCCATAGTTGCCTGACTCCCCGTCGTGT
AGATAACTACGATACGGGAGGGCTTACCATCTGGCCCCAGTGCTGCAATGATACCGCGAGACCCACGCTC
ACCGGCTCCAGATTTATCAGCAATAAACCAGCCAGCCGGAAGGGCCGAGCGCAGAAGTGGTCCTGCAACT
TTATCCGCCTCCATCCAGTCTATTAATTGTTGCCGGGAAGCTAGAGTAAGTAGTTCGCCAGTTAATAGTT
TGCGCAACGTTGTTGCCATTGCTACAGGCATCGTGGTGTCACGCTCGTCGTTTGGTATGGCTTCATTCAG
CTCCGGTTCCCAACGATCAAGGCGAGTTACATGATCCCCCATGTTGTGCAAAAAAGCGGTTAGCTCCTTC
GGTCCTCCGATCGTTGTCAGAAGTAAGTTGGCCGCAGTGTTATCACTCATGGTTATGGCAGCACTGCATA
ATTCTCTTACTGTCATGCCATCCGTAAGATGCTTTTCTGTGACTGGTGAGTACTCAACCAAGTCATTCTG
AGAATAGTGTATGCGGCGACCGAGTTGCTCTTGCCCGGCGTCAATACGGGATAATACCGCGCCACATAGC
AGAACTTTAAAAGTGCTCATCATTGGAAAACGTTCTTCGGGGCGAAAACTCTCAAGGATCTTACCGCTGT
TGAGATCCAGTTCGATGTAACCCACTCGTGCACCCAACTGATCTTCAGCATCTTTTACTTTCACCAGCGT
TTCTGGGTGAGCAAAAACAGGAAGGCAAAATGCCGCAAAAAAGGGAATAAGGGCGACACGGAAATGTTGA
ATACTCATACTCTTCCTTTTTCAATATTATTGAAGCATTTATCAGGGTTATTGTCTCATGAGCGGATACA
TATTTGAATGTATTTAGAAAAATAAACAAATAGGGGTTCCGCGCACATTTCCCCGAAAAGTGCCACCTGA
CGTCTAAGAAACCATTATTATCATGACATTAACCTATAAAAATAGGCGTATCACGAGGCCCTTTCGTCTC
GCGCGTTTCGGTGATGACGGTGAAAACCTCTGACACATGCAGCTCCCGGAGACGGTCACAGCTTGTCTGT
AAGCGGATGCCGGGAGCAGACAAGCCCGTCAGGGCGCGTCAGCGGGTGTTGGCGGGTGTCGGGGCTGGCT
TAACTATGCGGCATCAGAGCAGATTGTACTGAGAGTGCACCATATGCGGTGTGAAATACCGCACAGATGC
GTAAGGAGAAAATACCGCATCAGGCGCCATTCGCCATTCAGGCTGCGCAACTGTTGGGAAGGGCGATCGG
TGCGGGCCTCTTCGCTATTACGCCAGCTGGCGAAAGGGGGATGTGCTGCAAGGCGATTAAGTTGGGTAAC
GCCAGGGTTTTCCCAGTCACGACGTT
Features (pLannotate 1.2.2; 19 found; start..end, strand, type, name):
     23..449     +  promoter       MT promoter: Drosophila metallothionein promoter
    467..520     +  sig_peptide    BiP signal sequence: Drosophila BiP signal sequence
    521..2251    +  CDS            IRK (fragment): IRK_ARATH - Experimental evidence at protein level: Swiss-Prot protein existence level 1. From Arabidopsis thaliana (Mouse-ear cress).
   2288..2467    +  CDS            Comp (fragment): COMP_RAT - Experimental evidence at protein level: Swiss-Prot protein existence level 1. May play a role in the structural integrity of cartilage via its interaction with other extracellular matrix proteins such as the collagens and fibronectin. Can mediate the interaction of chondrocytes with the cartilage extracellular matrix through interaction with cell surface integrin receptors. Could play a role in the pathogenesis of osteoarthritis. Potent suppressor of apoptosis in both primary chondrocytes and transformed cells. Suppresses apoptosis by blocking the activation of caspase-3 and by indu
   2455..3907    +  CDS            SEAP (fragment): secreted alkaline phosphatase from human placenta The natural enzyme has a C-terminal transmembrane sequence that is replaced by a GPI anchor.
   3944..3973    +  CDS            2xFLAG (fragment): two tandem FLAG® epitope tags
   4079..4213    -  polyA_signal   SV40 poly(A) signal: SV40 polyadenylation signal
   4236..4320    -  CDS            large T antigen (fragment): large T antigen from SV40 (simian virus 40)
   4320..4344    +  misc_feature   MCS (fragment): pUC18/19 multiple cloning site
   4381..4397    -  protein_bind   lac operator: The lac repressor binds to the lac operator to inhibit transcription in E. coli. This inhibition can be relieved by adding lactose or isopropyl-β-D-thiogalactopyranoside (IPTG). lac repressor encoded by lacI
   4405..4435    -  promoter       lac promoter: promoter for the E. coli lac operon
   4450..4471    -  protein_bind   CAP binding site: CAP binding activates transcription in the presence of cAMP. E. coli catabolite activator protein
   4484..4576    -  CDS            lacI (fragment): lac repressor; lacI; The lac repressor binds to the lac operator to inhibit transcription in E. coli. This inhibition can be relieved by adding lactose or isopropyl-β-D-thiogalactopyranoside (IPTG).
   4759..5347    -  rep_origin     ori: high-copy-number ColE1/pMB1/pBR322/pUC origin of replication
   5518..6378    -  CDS            AmpR: β-lactamase; bla; confers resistance to ampicillin, carbenicillin, and related antibiotics
   6379..6483    -  promoter       AmpR promoter: bla
   6578..6613    +  CDS            rop (fragment): Rop protein, which maintains plasmids at low copy number; rop
   6715..6814    +  misc_feature   bom (fragment): basis of mobility region from pBR322
   6820..21      -  CDS            lacZα (fragment) (across the origin): LacZα fragment of β-galactosidase; lacZ fragment
