[The description below was written by a language model from this plasmid's Addgene catalogue record and pLannotate feature annotations shown in this document.]
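Description:
AT3G56370 X015_pECIA14 is an insect-cell expression plasmid built on the pECIA14 backbone and designed for secreted protein production in Drosophila cell culture. It is the "prey" member of a matched bait/prey pair and is meant to be used alongside the corresponding pECIA2 bait vector in an extracellular interaction assay surveying Arabidopsis leucine-rich repeat receptor kinases. In E. coli it is maintained at high copy through a ColE1/pUC-type origin and selected with ampicillin via the β-lactamase gene. The remaining bacterial annotations (lac promoter/operator, and lacZα, lacI, rop and bom fragments) are remnants of the cloning-vector backbone rather than functional parts of the payload.

The expression cassette is driven by the Drosophila metallothionein promoter, which is induced with copper sulfate. A Drosophila BiP signal sequence directs the product into the secretory pathway and is followed by the extracellular domain of the A. thaliana receptor kinase encoded by AT3G56370, which the feature annotation identifies as IRK; it was inserted by ligation-independent cloning. The ectodomain is fused at its C-terminus to the coiled-coil helix of rat COMP, which assembles into pentamers and so raises avidity for detecting weak, transient ectodomain interactions. Next comes human placental alkaline phosphatase, which provides an enzymatic readout of prey binding, then a FLAG epitope and a hexahistidine tag for detection and purification. The histidine tag is stated by the depositor but is not annotated separately in the feature table. An SV40 polyadenylation signal is annotated downstream of the fusion, although on the reverse strand. No selection marker for insect cells is recorded.
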