Addgene plasmid #114846: AT3G56370 X015_pECIA14
Purpose: Prey vector AT3G56370 X015_pECIA14 should be used with bait vector AT3G56370 X015_pECIA2.
Depositing lab: Youssef Belkhadir. Depositing organization: Gregor Mendel Institute of Molecular Plant Biology. Publication: An extracellular network of Arabidopsis leucine-rich repeat receptor kinases. Smakowska-Luzan E, Mott GA, Parys K, Stegmann M, Howton TC, Layeghifard M, Neuhold J, Lehner A, Kong J, Grunwald K, Weinberger N, Satbhai SB, Mayer D, Busch W, Madalinski M, Stolt-Bergner P, Provart NJ, Mukhtar MS, Zipfel C, Desveaux D, Guttman DS, Belkhadir Y. Nature. 2018 Jan 18;553(7688):342-346. doi: 10.1038/nature25184. Epub 2018 Jan 10. PubMed 29320478.
Backbone
  Vector backbone: pECIA14
  Backbone manufacturer: Chris Garcia (Addgene plasmid # 47051)
  Vector type: Insect Expression
Growth in bacteria
  Bacterial resistance: Ampicillin, 100 μg/mL
  Growth temperature: 37°C
  Growth strain: DH5alpha
  Copy number: High Copy
Gene/Insert
  Gene/Insert name: AT3G56370
  Species: A. thaliana (mustard weed)
  Entrez Gene: AT3G56370 (a.k.a. AT3G56370)
  Promoter: Metallothionein (Copper-Inducible)
  Cloning method: Ligation Independent Cloning
Terms and licenses: Academic/Nonprofit Terms; Industry Terms: Not Available to Industry
Depositor comments: Plasmid for secreted expression in Drosophila cell culture by induction via CuSO4. Insert is an extracellular domain of indicated LRR-RK, C-terminally tagged with Pentameric rat COMP helix, Alkaline Phosphatase (human, placental), Flag, and hexahistidine tags. Insert Protein Sequence: SLDPPLNDDVLGLIVFKADLRDPEQKLASWNEDDYTPCSWNGVKCHPRTNRVTELNLDGFSLSGRIGRGLLQLQFLHKLSLSNNNLTGIINPNMLLSLVNLKVVDLSSNGLSGSLPDEFFRQCGSLRVLSLAKNKLTGKIPVSISSCSSLAALNLSSNGFSGSMPLGIWSLNTLRSLDLSRNELEGEFPEKIDRLNNLRALDLSRNRLSGPIPSEIGSCMLLKTIDLSENSLSGSLPNTFQQLSLCYSLNLGKNALEGEVPKWIGEMRSLETLDLSMNKFSGQVPDSIGNLLALKVLNFSGNGLIGSLPVSTANCINLLALDLSGNSLTGKLPMWLFQDGSRDVSALKNDNSTGGIKKIQVLDLSHNAFSGEIGAGLGDLRDLEGLHLSRNSLTGPIPSTIGELKHLSVLDVSHNQLNGMIPRETGGAVSLEELRLENNLLEGNIPSSIKNCSSLRSLILSHNKLLGSIPPELAKLTRLEEVDLSFNELAGTLPKQLANLGYLHTFNISHNHLFGELPAGGIFNGLSPSSVSGNPGICGAVVNKSCPAISPKPIVLNPNATFDPYNGEIVPPGAGHK
How to cite: AT3G56370 X015_pECIA14 was a gift from Youssef Belkhadir (Addgene plasmid # 114846 ; http://n2t.net/addgene:114846 ; RRID:Addgene_114846)
